>Addgene plasmid #62723 | pAAV-Syn-FLEX-rc[ChrimsonR-tdTomato] | addgene full sequence | sequence record 166279 | Addgene NGS Result
CTTTATACGAAGTTATGGGAATTCTTCTCGACTGCGCTCTCAGGCACGACACGACTCCTCCGCTGCCCAC
CGCAGACTGAGGCAGCGCTGAGTCGCCGGCGCCGCAGCGCAGATGGTCGCGCCCGTGCCCCCCTATCTCG
CGCCTCGCGTGGTGCGGTCCGGCTGGGCCGGCGGCGGCGCGGACGCGACCAAGGTGGCCGGGAAGGGGAG
TTTGCGGGGGACCGGCGAGTGACGTCAGCGCGCCTTCAGTGCTGAGGCGGCGGTGGCGCGCGCCGCCAGG
CGGGGGCGAAGGCACTGTCCGCGGTGCTGAAGCTGGCAGTGCGCACGCGCCTCGCCGCATCCTGTTTCCC
CTCCCCCTCTCTGATAGGGGATGCGCAATTTGGGGAATGGGGGTTGGGTGCTTGTCCAGTGGGTCGGGGT
CGGTCGTCAGGTAGGCACCCCCACCCCGCCTCATCCTGGTCCTAAAACCCACTTGCACTCATACGCAGGG
CCCTCTGCAGTCTAGACACTTAATTAACCTACGATCTTCCTAGAGCATGGCTACGTAGATAAGTAGCATG
GCGGGTTAATCATTAACTACAAGGAACCCCTAGTGATGGAGTTGGCCACTCCCTCTCTGCGCGCTCGCTC
GCTCACTGAGGCCGGGCGACCAAAGGTCGCCCGACGCCCGGGCTTTGCCCGGGCGGCCTCAGTGAGCGAG
CGAGCGCGCAGCTGGCGTAATAGCGAAGAGGCCCGCACCGATCGCCCTTCCCAACAGTTGCGCAGCCTGA
ATGGCGAATGGG
[124 nt withheld, positions 783-906]
C
[91 nt withheld, positions 908-998]
A
[49 nt withheld, positions 1000-1048]
CCTTTGACGTTGGAGTCCACGTTCTTT
[37 nt withheld, positions 1076-1112]
ACCCTATCTCGGTCTATTCTTTTGATTTATAAGGGATTTTGCCGATTTCGGCCTATTGGTTAAAAAATGA
GCTGATTTAACAAAAATTTAACGCGAATTTTAACAAAATATTAACGCTTACAATTTAGGTGGCACTTTTC
GGGGAAATGTGCGCGGAACCCCTATTTGTTTATTTTTCTAAATACATTCAAATATGTATCCGCTCATGAG
ACAATAACCCTGATAAATGCTTCAATAATATTGAAAAAGGAAGAGTATGAGTATTCAACATTTCCGTGTC
GCCCTTATTCCCTTTTTTGCGGCATTTTGCCTTCCTGTTTTTGCTCACCCAGAAACGCTGGTGAAAGTAA
AAGATGCTGAAGATCAGTTGGGTGCACGAGTGGGTTACATCGAACTGGATCTCAACAGCGGTAAGATCCT
TGAGAGTTTTCGCCCCGAAGAACGTTTTCCAATGATGAGCACTTTTAAAGTTCTGCTATGTGGCGCGGTA
TTATCCCGTATTGACGCCGGGCAAGAGCAACTCGGTCGCCGCATACACTATTCTCAGAATGACTTGGTTG
AGTACTCACCAGTCACAGAAAAGCATCTTACGGATGGCATGACAGTAAGAGAATTATGCAGTGCTGCCAT
AACCATGAGTGATAACACTGCGGCCAACTTACTTCTGACAACGATCGGAGGACCGAAGGAGCTAACCGCT
TTTTTGCACAACATGGGGGATCATGTAACTCGCCTTGATCGTTGGGAACCGGAGCTGAATGAAGCCATAC
CAAACGACGAGCGTGACACCACGATGCCTGTAGCAATGGCAACAACGTTGCGCAAACTATTAACTGGCGA
ACTACTTACTCTAGCTTCCCGGCAACAATTAATAGACTGGATGGAGGCGGATAAAGTTGCAGGACCACTT
CTGCGCTCGGCCCTTCCGGCTGGCTGGTTTATTGCTGATAAATCTGGAGCCGGTGAGCGTGGGTCTCGCG
GTATCATTGCAGCACTGGGGCCAGATGGTAAGCCCTCCCGTATCGTAGTTATCTACACGACGGGGAGTCA
GGCAACTATGGATGAACGAAATAGACAGATCGCTGAGATAGGTGCCTCACTGATTAAGCATTGGTAACTG
TCAGACCAAGTTTACTCATATATACTTTAGATTGATTTAAAACTTCATTTTTAATTTAAAAGGATCTAGG
TGAAGATCCTTTTTGATAATCTCATGACCAAAATCCCTTAACGTGAGTTTTCGTTCCACTGAGCGTCAGA
CCCCGTAGAAAAGATCAAAGGATCTTCTTGAGATCCTTTTTTTCTGCGCGTAATCTGCTGCTTGCAAACA
AAAAAACCACCGCTACCAGCGGTGGTTTGTTTGCCGGATCAAGAGCTACCAACTCTTTTTCCGAAGGTAA
CTGGCTTCAGCAGAGCGCAGATACCAAATACTGTTCTTCTAGTGTAGCCGTAGTTAGGCCACCACTTCAA
GAACTCTGTAGCACCGCCTACATACCTCGCTCTGCTAATCCTGTTACCAGTGGCTGCTGCCAGTGGCGAT
AAGTCGTGTCTTACCGGGTTGGACTCAAGACGATAGTTACCGGATAAGGCGCAGCGGTCGGGCTGAACGG
GGGGTTCGTGCACACAGCCCAGCTTGGAGCGAACGACCTACACCGAACTGAGATACCTACAGCGTGAGCT
ATGAGAAAGCGCCACGCTTCCCGAAGGGAGAAAGGCGGACAGGTATCCGGTAAGCGGCAGGGTCGGAACA
GGAGAGCGCACGAGGGAGCTTCCAGGGGGAAACGCCTGGTATCTTTATAGTCCTGTCGGGTTTCGCCACC
TCTGACTTGAGCGTCGATTTTTGTGATGCTCGTCAGGGGGGCGGAGCCTATGGAAAAACGCCAGCAACGC
GGCCTTTTTACGGTTCCTGGCCTTTTGCTGGCCTTTTGCTCACATGTTCTTTCCTGCGTTATCCCCTGAT
TCTGTGGATAACCGTATTACCGCCTTTGAGTGAGCTGATACCGCTCGCCGCAGCCGAACGACCGAGCGCA
GCGAGTCAGTGAGCGAGGAAGCGGAAGAGCGCCCAATACGCAAACCGCCTCTCCCCGCGCGTTGGCCGAT
TCATTAATGCAGCTGCGCGCTCGCTCGCTCACTGAGGCCGCCCGGGCAAAGCCCGGGCGTCGGGCGACCT
TTGGTCGCCCGGCCTCAGTGAGCGAGCGAGCGCGCAGAGAGGGAGTGGCCAACTCCATCACTAGGGGTTC
CTTGTAGTTAATGATTAACCCGCCATGCTACTTATCTACGTAGCCATGCTCTAGGAAGATCCTTATCGAT
TTTACCACATTTGTAGAGGTTTTACTTGCTTTAAAAAACCTCCCACATCTCCCCCTGAACCTGAAACATA
AAATGAATGCAATTGTACAGTCCGGACCGCATCCCCAGCATGCCTGCTATTGTCTTCCCAATCCTCCCCC
TTGCTGTCCTGCCCCACCCCACCCCCCAGAATAGAATGACACCTACTCAGACAATGCGATGCAATTTCCT
CATTTTATTAGGAAAGGACAGTGGGAGTGGCACCTTCCAGGGTCAAGGAAGGCACGGGGGAGGGGCAAAC
AACAGATGGCTGGCAACTAGAAGGCACAGTCGAGCTTTATGAGCGGCCGCCCGGGTCGACGGTATCGATG
CGGGGAGGCGGCCCAAAGGGAGATCCGACTCGTCTGAGGGCGAAGGCGAAGACGCGGAAGAGGCCGCAGA
GCCGGCAGCAGGCCGCGGGAAGGAAGGTCCGCTGGATTGAGGGCCGAAGGGACGTAGCAGAAGGACGTCC
CGCGCAGAATCCAGGTGGCAACACAGGCGAGCAGCCAAGGAAAGGACGATGATTTCCCCGACAACACCAC
GGAATTGTCAGTGCCCAACAGCCGAGCCCCTGTCCAGCAGCGGGCAAGGCAGGCGGCGATGAGTTCCGCC
GTGGCAATAGGGAGGGGGAAAGCGAAAGTCCCGGAAAGGAGCTGACAGGTGGTGGCAATGCCCCAACCAG
TGGGGGTTGCGTCAGCAAACACAGTGCACACCACGCCACGTTGCCTGACAACGGGCCACAACTCCTCATA
AAGAGACAGCAACCAGGATTTATACAAGGAGGAGAAAATGAAAGCCATACGGGAAGCAATAGCATGATAC
AAAGGCATTAAAGCAGCGTATCCACATAGCGTAAAAGGAGCAACATAGTTAAGAATACCAGTCAATCTTT
CACAAATTTTGTAATCCAGAGGTTGATTATCGATAAGCTTCGCGAACCTCTTCGAGGGACATAACTTCGT
ATAATGTATGCTATACGAAGTTATGGGTCGATGGTGAGATCTGGACTAGAGGGTCGATGGTGATGCTTGG
ATCAAAATAGGAAGAATCCCAATGATAACTTCGTATAAAGTATCCTATACGAAGTTATACTAGGTACCTA
GGCCGCGCCGCCACCATGGCTGAGCTGATCAGCAGCGCCACCAGATCTCTGTTTGCCGCCGGAGGCATCA
ACCCTTGGCCTAACCCCTACCACCACGAGGACATGGGCTGTGGAGGAATGACACCTACAGGCGAGTGCTT
CAGCACCGAGTGGTGGTGTGACCCTTCTTACGGACTGAGCGACGCCGGATACGGATATTGCTTCGTGGAG
GCCACAGGCGGCTACCTGGTCGTGGGAGTGGAGAAGAAGCAGGCTTGGCTGCACAGCAGAGGCACACCAG
GAGAAAAGATCGGCGCCCAGGTCTGCCAGTGGATTGCTTTCAGCATCGCCATCGCCCTGCTGACATTCTA
CGGCTTCAGCGCCTGGAAGGCCACTTGCGGTTGGGAGGAGGTCTACGTCTGTTGCGTCGAGGTGCTGTTC
GTGACCCTGGAGATCTTCAAGGAGTTCAGCAGCCCCGCCACAGTGTACCTGTCTACCGGCAACCACGCCT
ATTGCCTGCGCTACTTCGAGTGGCTGCTGTCTTGCCCCGTGATCCTGATCAGACTGAGCAACCTGAGCGG
CCTGAAGAACGACTACAGCAAGCGGACCATGGGCCTGATCGTGTCTTGCGTGGGAATGATCGTGTTCGGC
ATGGCCGCAGGACTGGCTACCGATTGGCTCAAGTGGCTGCTGTATATCGTGTCTTGCATCTACGGCGGCT
ACATGTACTTCCAGGCCGCCAAGTGCTACGTGGAAGCCAACCACAGCGTGCCTAAAGGCCATTGCCGCAT
GGTCGTGAAGCTGATGGCCTACGCTTACTTCGCCTCTTGGGGCAGCTACCCAATCCTCTGGGCAGTGGGA
CCAGAAGGACTGCTGAAGCTGAGCCCTTACGCCAACAGCATCGGCCACAGCATCTGCGACATCATCGCCA
AGGAGTTTTGGACCTTCCTGGCCCACCACCTGAGGATCAAGATCCACGAGCACATCCTGATCCACGGCGA
CATCCGGAAGACCACCAAGATGGAGATCGGAGGCGAGGAGGTGGAAGTGGAAGAGTTCGTGGAGGAGGAG
GACGAGGACACAGTGGCGGCACCGGTAGTAGCAGTGAGTAAGGGCGAGGAAGTGATCAAAGAGTTCATGC
GGTTTAAGGTGAGAATGGAAGGAAGCATGAACGGCCACGAGTTCGAAATTGAGGGAGAAGGAGAGGGACG
GCCCTACGAGGGCACCCAGACAGCCAAGCTGAAAGTGACAAAGGGCGGGCCTCTGCCATTCGCTTGGGAC
ATCCTGAGCCCACAGTTTATGTACGGCTCCAAGGCCTATGTGAAACATCCAGCTGACATTCCCGATTATA
AGAAACTGAGCTTCCCCGAGGGGTTTAAGTGGGAAAGAGTGATGAACTTCGAGGACGGAGGCCTGGTGAC
TGTGACCCAGGACAGCTCCCTGCAGGATGGGACCCTGATCTACAAGGTGAAAATGAGAGGGACAAATTTT
CCCCCTGATGGACCTGTGATGCAGAAGAAAACTATGGGATGGGAGGCCTCCACCGAAAGGCTGTATCCAC
GCGACGGGGTGCTGAAAGGAGAAATCCACCAGGCTCTGAAGCTGAAAGATGGGGGACATTACCTGGTGGA
GTTCAAGACAATCTACATGGCCAAGAAACCTGTGCAGCTGCCAGGCTACTATTACGTGGACACAAAACTG
GATATCACTTCACACAACGAGGACTACACTATTGTGGAGCAGTATGAACGGAGCGAGGGGAGACACCATC
TGTTCCTGGGCCATGGGACTGGAAGTACCGGCTCAGGGTCTAGTGGAACCGCCTCAAGCGAGGATAACAA
TATGGCTGTGATCAAAGAGTTCATGAGGTTTAAGGTGCGCATGGAGGGCAGCATGAATGGGCACGAATTT
GAGATTGAAGGAGAGGGCGAAGGGAGGCCTTACGAGGGCACACAGACTGCCAAGCTGAAAGTGACCAAGG
GAGGACCACTGCCTTTCGCTTGGGATATCCTGTCTCCTCAGTTTATGTACGGAAGTAAGGCCTATGTCAA
GCATCCCGCTGACATTCCTGATTACAAGAAACTGTCTTTCCCAGAGGGCTTTAAGTGGGAGAGAGTGATG
AATTTTGAAGATGGAGGCCTGGTGACCGTGACACAGGACTCCTCTCTGCAGGATGGCACTCTGATCTACA
AAGTCAAAATGCGCGGCACCAATTTTCCACCCGATGGGCCCGTGATGCAGAAGAAAACAATGGGGTGGGA
GGCCAGCACTGAACGGCTGTATCCTAGAGACGGAGTGCTGAAGGGCGAAATCCACCAGGCCCTGAAGCTG
AAAGACGGCGGCCACTACCTGGTGGAGTTCAAAACCATCTACATGGCCAAGAAACCAGTGCAGCTGCCCG
GCTATTACTATGTGGACACCAAGCTGGATATCACATCCCACAATGAAGACTACACCATTGTGGAACAGTA
TGAGAGGTCTGAAGGACGCCACCATCTGTTTCTGTACGGCATGGATGAGCTGTATAAGTAATGAGCTAGC
TAGTATAACTTCGTATAGCATACATTATACGAAGTTATGGGTCGATGGTGATGCTTGGCAATTCGGGTCG
ATGGTGAAGCATTGGTCTTCCTATTTTGATATAACTTCGTATAGGATA
Features (pLannotate 1.2.2; 18 found; start..end, strand, type, name):
     32..479     -  promoter       hSyn promoter: human synapsin I promoter; confers neuron-specific expression (Kügler et al., 2003)
    582..714     +  repeat_region  AAV2 ITR (fragment): inverted terminal repeat of adeno-associated virus serotype 2 inverted
    709..778     +  CDS            lacZα (fragment): LacZα fragment of β-galactosidase; lacZ fragment
    783..1211    +  rep_origin     f1 ori (sequence partly withheld): f1 bacteriophage origin of replication; arrow indicates direction of (+) strand synthesis
   1264..1368    +  promoter       AmpR promoter: bla
   1369..2229    +  CDS            AmpR: β-lactamase; bla; confers resistance to ampicillin, carbenicillin, and related antibiotics
   2400..2988    +  rep_origin     ori: high-copy-number ColE1/pMB1/pBR322/pUC origin of replication
   3171..3227    +  CDS            lacI (fragment): lac repressor; lacI; The lac repressor binds to the lac operator to inhibit transcription in E. coli. This inhibition can be relieved by adding lactose or isopropyl-β-D-thiogalactopyranoside (IPTG).
   3221..3354    -  repeat_region  AAV2 ITR: inverted terminal repeat of adeno-associated virus serotype 2 inverted
   3425..3493    +  CDS            large T antigen (fragment): large T antigen from SV40 (simian virus 40)
   3524..3731    -  polyA_signal   bGH poly(A) signal: bovine growth hormone polyadenylation signal
   3772..4360    -  misc_feature   WPRE: woodchuck hepatitis virus posttranscriptional regulatory element
   4393..4426    -  protein_bind   loxP: Cre-mediated recombination occurs in the 8-bp core sequence (GCATACAT). Cre recombinase
   4497..4530    -  protein_bind   lox2272: Cre-mediated recombination occurs in the 8-bp core sequence (GGATACTT). lox2272 sites are compatible with each other, but incompatible with loxP or loxN sites (Lee and Saito, 1988). Cre recombinase
   4558..5607    +  CDS            ChrimsonR: red light-drivable channelrhodopsin from Chlamydomonas noctigama (Klapoetke et al., 2014) K176R mutant with accelerated closing kinetics
   5626..7050    +  CDS            tdTomato: tdTomato is a basic (constitutively fluorescent) orange fluorescent protein published in 2004, derived from Discosoma sp.. It is reported to be a somewhat slowly-maturing tandem dimer with low acid sensitivity.
   7067..7100    +  protein_bind   loxP: Cre-mediated recombination occurs in the 8-bp core sequence (GCATACAT). Cre recombinase
   7163..16      +  protein_bind   lox2272 (across the origin): Cre-mediated recombination occurs in the 8-bp core sequence (GGATACTT). lox2272 sites are compatible with each other, but incompatible with loxP or loxN sites (Lee and Saito, 1988). Cre recombinase
