[The description below was written by a language model from this plasmid's Addgene catalogue record and pLannotate feature annotations shown in this document.]
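Description:
pAAV-Syn-FLEX-rc[ChrimsonR-tdTomato] is a 7,180 bp AAV transfer plasmid for Cre-dependent, neuron-restricted expression of a red-light-sensitive channelrhodopsin fused to a red fluorescent reporter. It is built on an AAV-Syn-FLEX backbone derived from a Stratagene vector. It is propagated in E. coli through a high-copy ColE1/pUC-type origin with β-lactamase (ampicillin/carbenicillin) selection, and it also carries an f1 phage origin. Two AAV2 inverted terminal repeats flank the expression cassette and allow it to be packaged into recombinant AAV particles. One ITR is annotated only as a fragment. Short lacZα, lacI and SV40 large T matches in the feature table appear to be backbone remnants rather than functional parts.

The cassette is driven by the human synapsin I promoter, which confers neuron-specific expression. It is followed by a WPRE to enhance transcript stability and expression and by the bovine growth hormone polyadenylation signal. Between promoter and WPRE sits the roughly 2.5 kb insert: ChrimsonR, the K176R mutant of the Chlamydomonas noctigama channelrhodopsin Chrimson with faster closing kinetics, fused at its C terminus to a codon-diversified tdTomato. In the feature table the coding sequence lies on the opposite strand to the promoter, WPRE and poly(A) signal, so it is inverted and cannot produce protein as supplied. Pairs of loxP and lox2272 sites bracket it in the FLEX (double-floxed inverted) arrangement. Cre recombinase flips the insert into the sense orientation and then excises sites so that the inversion is locked.

The construct is used for optogenetic excitation of genetically defined, Cre-expressing neuronal populations with red light, with tdTomato marking the expressing cells. The depositor reports that both plasmid and virus were tested in vitro.
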