Addgene plasmid #62723: pAAV-Syn-FLEX-rc[ChrimsonR-tdTomato]
Purpose: AAV-mediated expression of ChrimsonR-tdTomato under the Syn promoter, in floxed/reversed (Cre-dependent) manner. Using bGHpA signal. TdTomato is a codon diversified version.
Depositing lab: Edward Boyden. Depositing organization: Massachusetts Institute of Technology. Publication: Independent optical excitation of distinct neural populations. Klapoetke NC, Murata Y, Kim SS, Pulver SR, Birdsey-Benson A, Cho YK, Morimoto TK, Chuong AS, Carpenter EJ, Tian Z, Wang J, Xie Y, Yan Z, Zhang Y, Chow BY, Surek B, Melkonian M, Jayaraman V, Constantine-Paton M, Wong GK, Boyden ES. Nat Methods. 2014 Mar;11(3):338-46. doi: 10.1038/nmeth.2836. Epub 2014 Feb 9. PubMed 24509633.
Backbone
  Vector backbone: AAV-Syn-FLEX
  Backbone manufacturer: original from Stratagene
  Backbone size w/o insert (bp): 4684
  Total vector size (bp): 7180
  Vector type: Mammalian Expression, AAV
Growth in bacteria
  Bacterial resistance: Ampicillin, 100 μg/mL
  Growth temperature: 37°C
  Growth strain: NEB Stable
  Growth instructions: DH5alpha at 37°C or Stbl3 at 30°C. Carbenicillin is preferred over ampicillin. In DH5alpha this plasmid may act more like a high copy plasmid, although in Stbl3 it may act more like a low copy plasmid.
  Copy number: High Copy
Gene/Insert
  Gene/Insert name: ChrimsonR-tdTomato (alt names: Chrimson K176R mutant- tdTomato; ChR88m19-tdTomato; Chlamydomonas noctigama channelrhodopsin K176R mutant-tdTomato)
  Species: Chlamydomonas noctigama
  Insert size (bp): 2496
  Mutation: Chrimson K176R mutant
  GenBank ID: KF992060
  Promoter: human synapsin promoter
  Tag / fusion protein: tdTomato (C terminal on insert)
  Cloning method: Restriction Enzyme; 5′ cloning site EcoRI (not destroyed); 3′ cloning site HindIII (not destroyed)
  Sequencing primers: 5′ gcacgggcgcgaccatctgc; 3′ TAGCGTAAAAGGAGCAACATAG
Terms and licenses: Academic/Nonprofit Terms; Industry Terms: Not Available to Industry
Depositor comments: The plasmid is fully sequenced in the coding sequence regions (opsin-fluorophore and important flanking regions). Multiple digestions were done to verify the vector structure. The construct and the virus were both tested in vitro.
How to cite: pAAV-Syn-FLEX-rc[ChrimsonR-tdTomato] was a gift from Edward Boyden (Addgene plasmid # 62723 ; http://n2t.net/addgene:62723 ; RRID:Addgene_62723) For viral preps, please replace (Addgene plasmid # 62723) in the above sentence with: (Addgene viral prep # 62723-AAV1) or (Addgene viral prep # 62723-AAV5)
