>Addgene plasmid #62723 | pAAV-Syn-FLEX-rc[ChrimsonR-tdTomato] | addgene partial sequence | sequence record 109095 | pMH4-5 5'-gactcagcgctgcctcagtctg-3'
GTGTCGTGCCTGAGAGCGCAGTCGAGAAGAATTCCCATAACTTCGTATAAAGTATCCTATACGAAGTTAT
ATCAAAATAGGAAGACCAATGCTTCACCATCGACCCGAATTGCCAAGCATCACCATCGACCCATAACTTC
GTATAATGTATGCTATACGAAGTTATACTAGCTAGCTCATTACTTATACAGCTCATCCATGCCGTACAGA
AACAGATGGTGGCGTCCTTCAGACCTCTCATACTGTTCCACAATGGTGTAGTCTTCATTGTGGGATGTGA
TATCCAGCTTGGTGTCCACATAGTAATAGCCGGGCAGCTGCACTGGTTTCTTGGCCATGTAGATGGTTTT
GAACTCCACCAGGTAGTGGCCGCCGTCTTTCAGCTTCAGGGCCTGGTGGATTTCGCCCTTCAGCACTCCG
TCTCTAGGATACAGCCGTTCAGTGCTGGCCTCCCACCCCATTGTTTTCTTCTGCATCACGGGCCCATCGG
GTGGAAAATTGGTGCCGCGCATTTTGACTTTGTAGATCAGAGTGCCATCCTGCAGAGAGGAGTCCTGTGT
CACGGTCACCAGGCCTCCATCTTCAAAATTCATCACTCTCTCCCACTTAAAGCCCTCTGGGAAAGACAGT
TTCTTGTAATCAGGAATGTCAGCGGGATGCTTGACATAGGCCTTACTTCCGTACATAAACTGAGGAGACA
GGATATCCCAAGCGAAAGGCAGTGGTCCTCCCTTGGTCACTTTCAGCTTGGCAGTCTGTGTGCCCTCGTA
AGGCCTCCCTTCGCCCTCTCCTTCAATCTCAAATTCGTGCCCATTCATGCTGCCCTCCATGCGCACCTTA
AACCTCATGAACTCTTTGATCACAGCCATATTGTTATCCTCGCTTGAGGCGGTTCCACTAGACCCTGAGC
CGGTACTTCCAGTCCCATGGCCCAGGAACAGATGGTGTCTCCCCTCGCTCCGTTCATACTGCTCCACAAT
AGTGTAGTCCTCGTTGTGTGAAGTGATATCCAGTTTTGTGTCCACGTAA
