>Addgene plasmid #62723 | pAAV-Syn-FLEX-rc[ChrimsonR-tdTomato] | addgene partial sequence | sequence record 110040 | Mombaerts mRFPup 5'-GTGGCCGTTCACGGAGCCCTCCATG-3'
CTCATGAACTCTTTGATCACAGCCATATTGTTATCCTCGCTTGAGGCGGTTCCACTAGACCCTGAGCCGG
TACTTCCAGTCCCATGGCCCAGGAACAGATGGTGTCTCCCCTCGCTCCGTTCATACTGCTCCACAATAGT
GTAGTCCTCGTTGTGTGAAGTGATATCCAGTTTTGTGTCCACGTAATAGTAGCCTGGCAGCTGCACAGGT
TTCTTGGCCATGTAGATTGTCTTGAACTCCACCAGGTAATGTCCCCCATCTTTCAGCTTCAGAGCCTGGT
GGATTTCTCCTTTCAGCACCCCGTCGCGTGGATACAGCCTTTCGGTGGAGGCCTCCCATCCCATAGTTTT
CTTCTGCATCACAGGTCCATCAGGGGGAAAATTTGTCCCTCTCATTTTCACCTTGTAGATCAGGGTCCCA
TCCTGCAGGGAGCTGTCCTGGGTCACAGTCACCAGGCCTCCGTCCTCGAAGTTCATCACTCTTTCCCACT
TAAACCCCTCGGGGAAGCTCAGTTTCTTATAATCGGGAATGTCAGCTGGATGTTTCACATAGGCCTTGGA
GCCGTACATAAACTGTGGGCTCAGGATGTCCCAAGCGAATGGCAGAGGCCCGCCCTTTGTCACTTTCAGC
TTGGCTGTCTGGGTGCCCTCGTAGGGCCGTCCCTCTCCTTCTCCCTCAATTTCGAACTCGTGGCCGTTCA
TGCTTCCTTCCATTCTCACCTTAAACCGCATGAACTCTTTGATCACTTCCTCGCCCTTACTCACTGCTAC
TACCGGTGCCGCCACTGTGTCCTCGTCCTCCTCCTCCACGAACTCTTCCACTTCCACCTCCTCGCCTCCG
ATCTCCATCTTGGTGGTCTTCCGGATGTCGCCGTGGATCAGGATGTGCTCGTGGATCTTGATCCTCAGGT
GGTGGGCCAGGAAGGTCCAAAACTCCTTGGCGATGATGTCGCA
