>Addgene plasmid #62723 | pAAV-Syn-FLEX-rc[ChrimsonR-tdTomato] | addgene partial sequence | sequence record 110048 | CrimsonChR-F1 5'-ATCATCGCCAAGGAGTTTTG-3'
CTGAGGATCAAGATCCACGAGCACATCCTGATCCACGGCGACATCCGGAAGACCACCAAGATGGAGATCG
GAGGCGAGGAGGTGGAAGTGGAAGAGTTCGTGGAGGAGGAGGACGAGGACACAGTGGCGGCACCGGTAGT
AGCAGTGAGTAAGGGCGAGGAAGTGATCAAAGAGTTCATGCGGTTTAAGGTGAGAATGGAAGGAAGCATG
AACGGCCACGAGTTCGAAATTGAGGGAGAAGGAGAGGGACGGCCCTACGAGGGCACCCAGACAGCCAAGC
TGAAAGTGACAAAGGGCGGGCCTCTGCCATTCGCTTGGGACATCCTGAGCCCACAGTTTATGTACGGCTC
CAAGGCCTATGTGAAACATCCAGCTGACATTCCCGATTATAAGAAACTGAGCTTCCCCGAGGGGTTTAAG
TGGGAAAGAGTGATGAACTTCGAGGACGGAGGCCTGGTGACTGTGACCCAGGACAGCTCCCTGCAGGATG
GGACCCTGATCTACAAGGTGAAAATGAGAGGGACAAATTTTCCCCCTGATGGACCTGTGATGCAGAAGAA
AACTATGGGATGGGAGGCCTCCACCGAAAGGCTGTATCCACGCGACGGGGTGCTGAAAGGAGAAATCCAC
CAGGCTCTGAAGCTGAAAGATGGGGGACATTACCTGGTGGAGTTCAAGACAATCTACATGGCCAAGAAAC
CTGTGCAGCTGCCAGGCTACTATTACGTGGACACAAAACTGGATATCACTTCACACAACGAGGACTACAC
TATTGTGGAGCAGTATGAACGGAGCGAGGGGAGACACCATCTGTTCCTGGGCCATGGGACTGGAAGTACC
GGCTCAGGGTCTAGTGGAACCGCCTCAAGCGAGGATAACAATATGGCTGTGATCAAAGAGTTCATGAGGT
TTAAGGTGCGCATGGAGGGCAGCATGAATGGGCACGAATTTGAGATTGAAGGAGAGGGCGAAGGGAGGCC
TTACGAGGGC
