>Addgene plasmid #62723 | pAAV-Syn-FLEX-rc[ChrimsonR-tdTomato] | addgene partial sequence | sequence record 134692 | WPRE-R 5'-CATAGCGTAAAAGGAGCAACA-3'
GTCAATCTTTCACAAATTTTGTAATCCAGAGGTTGATTATCGATAAGCTTCGCGAACCTCTTCGAGGGAC
ATAACTTCGTATAATGTATGCTATACGAAGTTATGGGTCGATGGTGAGATCTGGACTAGAGGGTCGATGG
TGATGCTTGGATCAAAATAGGAAGAATCCCAATGATAACTTCGTATAAAGTATCCTATACGAAGTTATAC
TAGGTACCTAGGCCGCGCCGCCACCATGGCTGAGCTGATCAGCAGCGCCACCAGATCTCTGTTTGCCGCC
GGAGGCATCAACCCTTGGCCTAACCCCTACCACCACGAGGACATGGGCTGTGGAGGAATGACACCTACAG
GCGAGTGCTTCAGCACCGAGTGGTGGTGTGACCCTTCTTACGGACTGAGCGACGCCGGATACGGATATTG
CTTCGTGGAGGCCACAGGCGGCTACCTGGTCGTGGGAGTGGAGAAGAAGCAGGCTTGGCTGCACAGCAGA
GGCACACCAGGAGAAAAGATCGGCGCCCAGGTCTGCCAGTGGATTGCTTTCAGCATCGCCATCGCCCTGC
TGACATTCTACGGCTTCAGCGCCTGGAAGGCCACTTGCGGTTGGGAGGAGGTCTACGTCTGTTGCGTCGA
GGTGCTGTTCGTGACCCTGGAGATCTTCAAGGAGTTCAGCAGCCCCGCCACAGTGTACCTGTCTACCGGC
AACCACGCCTATTGCCTGCGCTACTTCGAGTGGCTGCTGTCTTGCCCCGTGATCCTGATCAGACTGAGCA
ACCTGAGCGGCCTGAAGAACGACTACAGCAAGCGGACCATGGGCCTGATCGTGTCTTGCGTGGGAATGAT
CGTGTTCGGCATGGCCGCAGGACTGGCTACCGATTGGCTCAAGTGGCTGCTGTATATCGTGTCTTGCATC
TACGGCGGCTACATGTACTTCCAGGCCGCCAAGTGCTACGTGGAAGCCAACCACAGCGTGCCTAAAGGCC
ATTGCCGCATGGTCGTGAAGCTGATGGCCTACGCTTACTTCGCCTCTTGGG
